Addgene plasmid #232242: pCAGGS puro human RLIM N581K
Purpose: Mammalian expression of Human RLIM N581K
Depositing lab: Francisco Bustos. Depositing organization: Sanford Research. Publication: RLIM-specific activity reporters define variant pathogenicity in Tonne-Kalscheuer syndrome. Bandi V, Rennie M, Koch I, Gill P, Pacheco OD, Berg AD, Cui H, Ward DI, Bustos F. HGG Adv. 2024 Oct 31;6(1):100378. doi: 10.1016/j.xhgg.2024.100378. PubMed 39482882.
Backbone
  Vector backbone: pCAGGS puro
  Vector type: Mammalian Expression
Growth in bacteria
  Bacterial resistance: Ampicillin, 100 μg/mL
  Growth temperature: 37°C
  Growth strain: DH5alpha
  Growth instructions: The depositing lab recommends Stellar competent cells for propagation.
  Copy number: High Copy
Gene/Insert
  Gene/Insert name: Human RLIM N581K (alt name: RNF12)
  Species: H. sapiens (human)
  Insert size (bp): 1872
  Mutation: N581K
  Entrez Gene: RLIM (a.k.a. MRX61, NY-REN-43, RNF12, TOKAS)
  Cloning method: Restriction Enzyme; 5′ cloning site Unknown (unknown if destroyed)
Terms and licenses: Academic/Nonprofit Terms; Industry Terms: Not Available to Industry
How to cite: pCAGGS puro human RLIM N581K was a gift from Francisco Bustos (Addgene plasmid # 232242 ; http://n2t.net/addgene:232242 ; RRID:Addgene_232242)
