[The description below was written by a language model from this plasmid's Addgene catalogue record and pLannotate feature annotations shown in this document.]
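Description:
pCAGGS puro human RLIM N581K is an 8,388-nt mammalian expression plasmid built on the pCAGGS puro backbone and carrying the human RLIM (RNF12) coding sequence with the N581K substitution. It is propagated in E. coli as a high-copy plasmid through a ColE1/pUC-type origin and selected with ampicillin via the β-lactamase gene and its native promoter. An f1 origin is also present, along with cloning-vector remnants: lac promoter/operator, CAP site, T7 promoter, and fragments of lacZα, lacI and lacY. These have no evident role in the mammalian payload.

The 1,872-bp RLIM open reading frame is driven by the composite CAG promoter, made up of the CMV immediate-early enhancer, the chicken β-actin promoter and a chimeric chicken β-actin/rabbit β-globin intron. This arrangement gives strong, broadly active expression in mammalian cells. A short β-globin-derived fragment lies between the intron and the insert, and an SV40 polyadenylation signal is annotated downstream of the gene. No epitope tag or reporter fusion is annotated or mentioned in the record. A separate cassette, in the same orientation, places the puromycin N-acetyltransferase gene under the mouse PGK promoter with a bGH poly(A) signal, which allows puromycin selection of transfected cells.

RLIM encodes an E3 ubiquitin ligase, and its gene aliases include TOKAS. The associated publication concerns RLIM-specific activity reporters used to define the pathogenicity of variants in Tonne-Kalscheuer syndrome. This plasmid therefore serves to express the N581K variant in mammalian cells, presumably for functional comparison with other RLIM forms, although the record does not state how this variant was classified.
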