Features (pLannotate 1.2.2; 21 found; start..end, strand, type, name):
    252..356     -  promoter       AmpR promoter: bla
    383..811     +  rep_origin     f1 ori (sequence partly withheld): f1 bacteriophage origin of replication; arrow indicates direction of (+) strand synthesis
    842..996     -  CDS            lacZα (fragment): LacZα fragment of β-galactosidase; lacZ fragment
   1035..1056    -  promoter       SV40 promoter (fragment): SV40 enhancer and early promoter
   1060..1271    -  polyA_signal   bGH poly(A) signal (fragment): bovine growth hormone polyadenylation signal
   1331..1930    -  CDS            PuroR: puromycin N-acetyltransferase; pac from Streptomyces alboniger; confers resistance to puromycin
   1946..2445    -  promoter       PGK promoter: mouse phosphoglycerate kinase 1 promoter
   2450..2584    -  polyA_signal   SV40 poly(A) signal: SV40 polyadenylation signal
   2584..2796    -  CDS            lacY (fragment): LACY_ECOLI - Experimental evidence at protein level: Swiss-Prot protein existence level 1. Responsible for transport of beta-galactosides into the cell, with the concomitant import of a proton (symport system). Can transport lactose, melibiose, lactulose or the analog methyl-1-thio-beta,D- galactopyranoside (TMG), but not sucrose or fructose (PubMed:1848449, PubMed:18177889, PubMed:22106930). The substrate specificity is directed toward the galactopyranosyl moiety of the substrate (PubMed:22106930). From Escherichia coli (strain K12).
   2948..4819    -  CDS            RLIM: RNF12_HUMAN - Also known as RNF12. Experimental evidence at protein level: Swiss-Prot protein existence level 1. E3 ubiquitin-protein ligase. Acts as a negative coregulator for LIM homeodomain transcription factors by mediating the ubiquitination and subsequent degradation of LIM cofactors LDB1 and LDB2 and by mediating the recruitment the SIN3a/histone deacetylase corepressor complex. Ubiquitination and degradation of LIM cofactors LDB1 and LDB2 allows DNA-bound LIM homeodomain transcription factors to interact with other protein partners such as RLIM. Plays a role in telomere length-mediated
   4833..4889    -  CDS            HBB (fragment): HBB_LEPEU - Experimental evidence at protein level: Swiss-Prot protein existence level 1. Involved in oxygen transport from the lung to the various peripheral tissues. From Lepus europaeus (European hare).
   4887..5903    -  intron         chimeric intron: chimera between introns from chicken β-actin and rabbit β-globin
   5904..6179    -  promoter       chicken β-actin promoter: No description available
   6181..6560    -  enhancer       CMV enhancer: human cytomegalovirus immediate early enhancer
   6570..6588    -  promoter       T7 promoter: promoter for bacteriophage T7 RNA polymerase
   6642..6658    -  protein_bind   lac operator: The lac repressor binds to the lac operator to inhibit transcription in E. coli. This inhibition can be relieved by adding lactose or isopropyl-β-D-thiogalactopyranoside (IPTG). lac repressor encoded by lacI
   6666..6696    -  promoter       lac promoter: promoter for the E. coli lac operon
   6711..6732    -  protein_bind   CAP binding site: CAP binding activates transcription in the presence of cAMP. E. coli catabolite activator protein
   6745..6837    -  CDS            lacI (fragment): lac repressor; lacI; The lac repressor binds to the lac operator to inhibit transcription in E. coli. This inhibition can be relieved by adding lactose or isopropyl-β-D-thiogalactopyranoside (IPTG).
   7020..7608    -  rep_origin     ori: high-copy-number ColE1/pMB1/pBR322/pUC origin of replication
   7779..251     -  CDS            AmpR (across the origin): β-lactamase; bla; confers resistance to ampicillin, carbenicillin, and related antibiotics
>Addgene plasmid #232242 | pCAGGS puro human RLIM N581K | addgene full sequence | sequence record 461397 | Addgene NGS Result
GCGTCAATACGGGATAATACCGCGCCACATAGCAGAACTTTAAAAGTGCTCATCATTGGAAAACGTTCTT
CGGGGCGAAAACTCTCAAGGATCTTACCGCTGTTGAGATCCAGTTCGATGTAACCCACTCGTGCACCCAA
CTGATCTTCAGCATCTTTTACTTTCACCAGCGTTTCTGGGTGAGCAAAAACAGGAAGGCAAAATGCCGCA
AAAAAGGGAATAAGGGCGACACGGAAATGTTGAATACTCATACTCTTCCTTTTTCAATATTATTGAAGCA
TTTATCAGGGTTATTGTCTCATGAGCGGATACATATTTGAATGTATTTAGAAAAATAAACAAATAGGGGT
TCCGCGCACATTTCCCCGAAAAGTGCCACCTG
[124 nt withheld, positions 383-506]
C
[91 nt withheld, positions 508-598]
A
[49 nt withheld, positions 600-648]
CCTTTGACGTTGGAGTCCACGTTCTTT
[37 nt withheld, positions 676-712]
ACCCTATCTCGGTCTATTCTTTTGATTTATAAGGGATTTTGCCGATTTCGGCCTATTGGTTAAAAAATGA
GCTGATTTAACAAAAATTTAACGCGAATTTTAACAAAATATTAACGCTTACAATTTCCATTCGCCATTCA
GGCTGCGCAACTGTTGGGAAGGGCGATCGGTGCGGGCCTCTTCGCTATTACGCCAGCTGGCGAAAGGGGG
ATGTGCTGCAAGGCGATTAAGTTGGGTAACGCCAGGGTTTTCCCAGTCACGACGTTGTAAAACGACGGCC
AGTGCCAAGCTGACTTGGTCAGCGGCCGGCCGCGTCGAGCCCCAGCTGGTTCTTTCCGCCTCAGAAGCCA
TAGAGCCCACCGCATCCCCAGCATGCCTGCTATTGTCTTCCCAATCCTCCCCCTTGCTGTCCTGCCCCAC
CCCACCCCCCAGAATAGAATGACACCTACTCAGACAATGCGATGCAATTTCCTCATTTTATTAGGAAAGG
ACAGTGGGAGTGGCACCTTCCAGGGTCAAGGAAGGCACGGGGGAGGGGCAAACAACAGATGGCTGGCAAA
TCGATGCATGGGGTCGTGCGCTCCTTTCGGTCGGGCGCTGCGGGTCGTGGGGCGGGCGTCAGGCACCGGG
CTTGCGGGTCATGCACCAGGTGCGCGGTCCTTCGGGCACCTCGACGTCGGCGGTGACGGTGAAGCCGAGC
CGCTCGTAGAAGGGGAGGTTGCGGGGCGCGGAGGTCTCCAGGAAGGCGGGCACCCCGGCGCGCTCGGCCG
CCTCCACTCCGGGGAGCACGACGGCGCTGCCCAGACCCTTGCCCTGGTGGTCGGGCGAGACGCCGACGGT
GGCCAGGAACCACGCGGGCTCCTTGGGCCGGTGCGGCGCCAGGAGGCCTTCCATCTGTTGCTGCGCGGCC
AGCCGGGAACCGCTCAACTCGGCCATGCGCGGGCCGATCTCGGCGAACACCGCCCCCGCTTCGACGCTCT
CCGGCGTGGTCCAGACCGCCACCGCGGCGCCGTCGTCCGCGACCCACACCTTGCCGATGTCGAGCCCGAC
GCGCGTGAGGAAGAGTTCTTGCAGCTCGGTGACCCGCTCGATGTGGCGGTCCGGATCGACGGTGTGGCGC
GTGGCGGGGTAGTCGGCGAACGCGGCGGCGAGGGTGCGTACGGCCCTGGGGACGTCGTCGCGGGTGGCGA
GGCGCACCGTGGGCTTGTACTCGGTCATGGTAAGCTAGCTTGTCGAAAGGCCCGGAGATGAGGAAGAGGA
GAACAGCGCGGCAGACGTGCGCTTTTGAAGCGTGCAGAATGCCGGGCCTCCGGAGGACCTTCGGGCGCCC
GCCCCGCCCCTGAGCCCGCCCCTGAGCCCGCCCCCGGACCCACCCCTTCCCAGCCTCTGAGCCCAGAAAG
CGAAGGAGCAAAGCTGCTATTGGCCGCTGCCCCAAAGGCCTACCCGCTTCCATTGCTCAGCGGTGCTGTC
CATCTGCACGAGACTAGTGAGACGTGCTACTTCCATTTGTCACGTCCTGCACGACGCGAGCTGCGGGGCG
GGGGGGAACTTCCTGACTAGGGGAGGAGTAGAAGGTGGCGCGAAGGGGCCACCAAAGAACGGAGCCGGTT
GGCGCCTACCGGTGGATGTGGAATGTGTGCGAGGCCAGAGGCCACTTGTGTAGCGCCAAGTGCCCAGCGG
GGCTGCTAAAGCGCATGCTCCAGACTGCCTTGGGAAAAGCGCCTCCCCTACCCGGTAGATCCAGACATGA
TAAGATACATTGATGAGTTTGGACAAACCACAACTAGAATGCAGTGAAAAAAATGCTTTATTTGTGAAAT
TTGTGATGCTATTGCTTTATTTGTAACCATTATAAGCTGCAATAAACAAGTTCCGAGTTTGTCAGAAAGC
AGACCAAACAGCGGTTGGAATAATAGCGAGAACAGAGAAATAGCGGCAAAAATAATACCCGTATCACTTT
TGCTGATATGGTTGATGTCATGTAGCCAAATCGGGAAAAACGGGAAGTAGGCTCCCATGATAAAAAAGTA
AAAGAAAAAGAATAAACCGAACATCCAAAAGTTTGTGTTTTTTAAATAGTACATAATGGATTTCCTTACG
CGAAATACGGGCAGACATGGCCTGCCCGGTTATTATTATTTTTGACACCAGACCAACTGGTAATGGTAGC
GACCGGCGCTCAGCTGGAATTGGCGGCCGCATGCATTTGCTAGCCCTTAATTAAGGCTCGAGTTACACAA
CACTTTCTCTGTTACCAGAAGCTAAGACTGCTCTGCGACAAATAGGACAGGTAGAATTCTCAGATAACCA
GCGATCGATGCAGTGGACATGGTACTCATGGGAACAAGGTAGTTTACGAAGTTTCTTGCCTTCTGTATAT
TCTGTAATGCAAACACTACAGGTTTTTAATGCATCATTTTCACCAAAACTTCTCATTGCCAAGTTGTCAA
TCTGTTCTTTGGTGAGTCCTCTAGGTTGGTCATCATCATCCTCATTTAAGAGGAAAAACTGAGCCAGGCT
AAGGAAGGGCAAAGAGCCACTTTCATCAAATGTGACTGGGGCCCTATGTCGACCCTCTCGCCTGGCACCT
GATGAGCCTGATGATGAGCTTCCTTCATTACTGCCTTCAAATAAATCTGAGCTAGTTTCTGAACTTTCAC
CACCGGAACTGGAACTAGGACTGGAACTGGAACTTGAACTGGAACTGGAACTCGAACTGGAACTGGAACT
CGAACTGGAACCAGAACTACTACCACCACCAGAACCTCCTCTTCCACTCCGTGACTCTGCCCTTTCCATA
TTTCGATTTGAGACTGAGCCAGTAGGCTCTGAGTCGCTATCACTGTACATAAAATAGCTTAACTCACCAA
AACCTGTCATTATCTGCCTTAACATGGTCTGAATTGCAACAGATGTAGTCTCACTTAAACCAGTATTTAA
GATTCTACGAATGGGAATTCTGATGGTACTGACATAGGTTCTCACACCTGCCCGCTCAGAACGTGAAAAT
GTACGCCTAAAACCTCCTCGTTCACTTTCATAGGTGACAGTGTTGTTTGGTGTCTGAGACCTAGACCGAG
TTCTGCTGGCTATGCTATCTCTCTGCCGATATTCTCCAGGACGAACTCTTCTTACTTGAAGATCAAGGAC
TATGGTTGGAGGTCTCTGTCCTGATCCTGTAGATTCACCACTGGCAGCTGTGTCTGAAGAACCTGCTCCT
TGAGAAGCATTTCTTGTTCCAGAAGCTGCAAAAAGACCTCTACTTAGCAACTCAGGCCCAGATATTTGCT
GCCTCAATGTCACATGGTGCCGGGTTCTAGAACTTCCCTCCGTCTCATTTACCAAAGGATGTTCAAAAGT
CTGAGATGAGATACTATGATGAGATCTTCGTGGAATTTCACTCATTGGATGCAGAGGTGACCTACTTCTT
TCAGCTCTTGCTCTGGTTCTCCGATGGTCTGGGCTCCTGCTTCTTGCCCTCCTCTGACCTCTGGTAGGTG
GGACCTCTGTTAACGCTTCAGTTGAATTTCGTTCTGATCTAGATGGCCTTGCAGATGTTGATTCAGATCG
TGGGTTTTCCACTTGCCTTTGGCTGTTGTTTTCCACATTTTCTCCACTAGAACGTCTTGCAGATGGCTCA
TTTTCATTCTCTGAATTTTGGCTCCCATTATTACGGTTAACATTTATCTCTAAACTGAATCTGAAATCAC
CACTGTTTGGATTAGTCCGACTCACTGCTCTCCAAGATTGGTTTCCTCTTTGCCCACTTCTTGTTGTATT
TCCAGTTTGTCTGACAGAGTTAAGCCAGTCTATTATAGAGTCACCATTAGACACATCATCTGAAGAGTCT
CCTCCTCTATTTTCATCTGAGTTTTGCGGTGGTGGGCCTTCTTTAATTTGCTGTAGTCGTCTCAGCAACT
CTTCCTCAGTACTTTCACCTGGGGTGCCTAGCAAATTGTTATCTCTCATAAGCCTATAATCTTCTTCACT
CAGGTTATTTACAAATTGATAGAAAGCTTCTTCTCGATCCAATCGGTCCATCTGACTTCTGCGCTGTGCT
GCAGACTGATCACCACTTCCTTTGTCATTGGAATCTGAGTTTTCCATGGTGGCTCGAGTTGAATTCTTTG
CCAAAATGATGAGACAGCACAATAACCAGCACGTTGCCCAGGAGCTGTAGGAAAAAGAAGAAGGCATGAA
CATGGTTAGCAGAGGCTCTAGAGCCGCCGGTCACACGCCAGAAGCCGAACCCCGCCCTGCCCCGTCCCCC
CCGAAGGCAGCCGTCCCCCCGCGGACAGCCCCGAGGCTGGAGAGGGAGAAGGGGACGGCGGCGCGGCGAC
GCACGAAGGCCCTCCCCGCCCATTTCCTTCCTGCCGGCGCCGCACCGCTTCGCCCCGCGCCCGCTAGAGG
GGGTGCGGCGGCGCCTCCCAGATTTCGGCTCCGCACAGATTTGGGACAAAGGAAGTCCCTGCGCCCTCTC
GCACGATTACCATAAAAGGCAATGGCTGCGGCTCGCCGCGCCTCGACAGCCGCCGGCGCTCCGGGGGCCG
CCGCGCCCCYCCCCCGAGCCCYCCCCGGCCCGAGGCGGCCCCGCCCCGCCCGGCACCCCCMCCTGCCGCC
ACCCCCCGCCCGGCACGGCGAGCCCCGCGCCACGCCCCGTACGGAGCCCCGCACCCGAAGCCGGGCCGTG
CTCAGCAACTCGGGGAGGGGGGTGCAGGGGGGGTTGCAGCCCGACCGACGCGCCCACACCCCCTGCTCAC
CCCCCCACGCACACACCCCGCACGCAGCCTTTGTTCCCCTCGCAGCCCCCCCCGCACCGCGGGGCACCGC
CCCCGGCCGCGCTCCCCTCGCGCACACTGCGGAGCGCACAAAGCCCCGCGCCGCGCCCGCAGCGCTCACA
GCCGCCGGGCAGCGCGGAGCCGCACGCGGCGCTCCCCACGCACACACACACGCACGCACCCCCCGAGCCG
CTCCCCCCGCACAAAGGGCCCTCCCGGAGCCCCTCAAGGCTTTCACGCAGCCACAGAAAAGAAACAAGCC
GTCATTAAACCAAGCGCTAATTACAGCCCGGAGGAGAAGGGCCGTCCCGCCCGCTCACCTGTGGGAGTAA
CGCGGTCAGTCAGAGCCGGGGCGGGCGGCGCGAGGCGGCGGCGGAGCGGGGCACGGGGCGAAGGCAGCGC
GCAGCGACTCCCGCCCGCCGCGCGCTTCGCTTTTTATAGGGCCGCCGCCGCCGCCGCCTCGCCATAAAAG
GAAACTTTCGGAGCGCGCCGCTCTGATTGGCTGCCGCCGCACCTCTCCGCCTCGCCCCSCCCCSCCCCTC
SCCCCSCCCCSCCCCSCCTGGCGCGCSCCCCCCCCCCCCCCGCCCCCATCGCTGCACAAAATAATTAAAA
AATAAATAAATACAAAATTGGGGGTGGGGAGGGGGGGGAGATGGGGAGAGTGAAGCAGAACGTGGGGCTC
ACCTCGACCATGGTAATAGCGATGACTAATACGTAGATGTACTGCCAAGTAGGAAAGTCCCATAAGGTCA
TGTACTGGGCATAATGCCAGGCGGGCCATTTACCGTCATTGACGTCAATAGGGGGCGTACTTGGCATATG
ATACACTTGATGTACTGCCAAGTGGGCAGTTTACCGTAAATACTCCACCCATTGACGTCAATGGAAAGTC
CCTATTGGCGTTACTATGGGAACATACGTCATTATTGACGTCAATGGGCGGGGGTCGTTGGGCGGTCAGC
CAGGCGGGCCATTTACCGTAAGTTATGTAACGCGGAACTCCATATATGGGCTATGAACTAATGACCCCGT
AATTGATTACTATTAATAACTAGTCAATAATCAATGTCGACGAGCTCCCTATAGTGAGTCGTATTAGAGG
CCGACTTGGCCAAATTCGTAATCATGTCATAGCTGTTTCCTGTGTGAAATTGTTATCCGCTCACAATTCC
ACACAACATACGAGCCGGAAGCATAAAGTGTAAAGCCTGGGGTGCCTAATGAGTGAGCTAACTCACATTA
ATTGCGTTGCGCTCACTGCCCGCTTTCCAGTCGGGAAACCTGTCGTGCCAGCTGCATTAATGAATCGGCC
AACGCGCGGGGAGAGGCGGTTTGCGTATTGGGCGCTCTTCCGCTTCCTCGCTCACTGACTCGCTGCGCTC
GGTCGTTCGGCTGCGGCGAGCGGTATCAGCTCACTCAAAGGCGGTAATACGGTTATCCACAGAATCAGGG
GATAACGCAGGAAAGAACATGTGAGCAAAAGGCCAGCAAAAGGCCAGGAACCGTAAAAAGGCCGCGTTGC
TGGCGTTTTTCCATAGGCTCCGCCCCCCTGACGAGCATCACAAAAATCGACGCTCAAGTCAGAGGTGGCG
AAACCCGACAGGACTATAAAGATACCAGGCGTTTCCCCCTGGAAGCTCCCTCGTGCGCTCTCCTGTTCCG
ACCCTGCCGCTTACCGGATACCTGTCCGCCTTTCTCCCTTCGGGAAGCGTGGCGCTTTCTCATAGCTCAC
GCTGTAGGTATCTCAGTTCGGTGTAGGTCGTTCGCTCCAAGCTGGGCTGTGTGCACGAACCCCCCGTTCA
GCCCGACCGCTGCGCCTTATCCGGTAACTATCGTCTTGAGTCCAACCCGGTAAGACACGACTTATCGCCA
CTGGCAGCAGCCACTGGTAACAGGATTAGCAGAGCGAGGTATGTAGGCGGTGCTACAGAGTTCTTGAAGT
GGTGGCCTAACTACGGCTACACTAGAAGAACAGTATTTGGTATCTGCGCTCTGCTGAAGCCAGTTACCTT
CGGAAAAAGAGTTGGTAGCTCTTGATCCGGCAAACAAACCACCGCTGGTAGCGGTGGTTTTTTTGTTTGC
AAGCAGCAGATTACGCGCAGAAAAAAAGGATCTCAAGAAGATCCTTTGATCTTTTCTACGGGGTCTGACG
CTCAGTGGAACGAAAACTCACGTTAAGGGATTTTGGTCATGAGATTATCAAAAAGGATCTTCACCTAGAT
CCTTTTAAATTAAAAATGAAGTTTTAAATCAATCTAAAGTATATATGAGTAAACTTGGTCTGACAGTTAC
CAATGCTTAATCAGTGAGGCACCTATCTCAGCGATCTGTCTATTTCGTTCATCCATAGTTGCCTGACTCC
CCGTCGTGTAGATAACTACGATACGGGAGGGCTTACCATCTGGCCCCAGTGCTGCAATGATACCGCGAGA
CCCACGCTCACCGGCTCCAGATTTATCAGCAATAAACCAGCCAGCCGGAAGGGCCGAGCGCAGAAGTGGT
CCTGCAACTTTATCCGCCTCCATCCAGTCTATTAATTGTTGCCGGGAAGCTAGAGTAAGTAGTTCGCCAG
TTAATAGTTTGCGCAACGTTGTTGCCATTGCTACAGGCATCGTGGTGTCACGCTCGTCGTTTGGTATGGC
TTCATTCAGCTCCGGTTCCCAACGATCAAGGCGAGTTACATGATCCCCCATGTTGTGCAAAAAAGCGGTT
AGCTCCTTCGGTCCTCCGATCGTTGTCAGAAGTAAGTTGGCCGCAGTGTTATCACTCATGGTTATGGCAG
CACTGCATAATTCTCTTACTGTCATGCCATCCGTAAGATGCTTTTCTGTGACTGGTGAGTACTCAACCAA
GTCATTCTGAGAATAGTGTATGCGGCGACCGAGTTGCTCTTGCCCG
